Addgene plasmid #111075: pFUGW-RapACR-EYFP
Purpose: Fast anion channelrhodopsin (current half-decay time 3-10 ms depending on voltage and light intensity) for time-resolved inhibition of neuronal spiking
Depositing lab: John Spudich. Depositing organization: University of Texas Health Science Center at Houston. Publication: Extending the Time Domain of Neuronal Silencing with Cryptophyte Anion Channelrhodopsins. Govorunova EG, Sineshchekov OA, Hemmati R, Janz R, Morelle O, Melkonian M, Wong GK, Spudich JL. eNeuro. 2018 Jul 10;5(3). pii: eN-MNT-0174-18. doi: 10.1523/ENEURO.0174-18.2018. eCollection 2018 May-Jun. PubMed 30027111.
Backbone
  Vector backbone: pFUGW
  Vector type: Lentiviral
Growth in bacteria
  Bacterial resistance: Ampicillin, 100 μg/mL
  Growth temperature: 37°C
  Growth strain: NEB Stable
  Copy number: Unknown
Gene/Insert
  Gene/Insert name: Anion channelrhodopsin RapACR
  Species: Rhodomonas salina
  Insert size (bp): 921
  GenBank ID: MG831192
  Tag / fusion protein: EYFP (C terminal on insert)
  Cloning method: Restriction Enzyme; 5′ cloning site BamHI (not destroyed); 3′ cloning site EcoRI (not destroyed)
  Sequencing primers: 5′ TGAACTATGCGCTCGGGGTTGGCG
Terms and licenses: Academic/Nonprofit Terms; Industry Terms: Not Available to Industry
How to cite: pFUGW-RapACR-EYFP was a gift from John Spudich (Addgene plasmid # 111075 ; http://n2t.net/addgene:111075 ; RRID:Addgene_111075)
