[The description below was written by a language model from this plasmid's Addgene catalogue record and pLannotate feature annotations shown in this document.]
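Description:
pFUGW-RapACR-EYFP is a lentiviral transfer plasmid built on the pFUGW backbone for expressing a fast light-gated anion channel in mammalian cells, particularly neurons. It is propagated in E. coli through a high-copy ColE1/pUC-type origin with ampicillin resistance (β-lactamase). The backbone also carries an f1 origin and an SV40/EM7-driven BleoR cassette, which lies outside the viral genome. The viral portion has a third-generation-style layout. A CMV enhancer/promoter is fused to a truncated HIV-1 5' LTR to drive genomic RNA production in packaging cells. This is followed by the Ψ packaging signal with a gag fragment, the Rev response element for Rev-dependent nuclear export, and the cPPT/CTS, which aids nuclear import of the reverse-transcribed genome. The downstream LTR is likewise annotated only as a truncated element, and a bGH polyadenylation signal follows it.

The internal expression cassette uses the human ubiquitin C promoter, giving broad constitutive expression. It drives the 921 bp coding sequence of RapACR, an anion channelrhodopsin from the cryptophyte alga Rhodomonas salina, cloned between BamHI and EcoRI sites. RapACR is fused at its C terminus to EYFP so that expressing cells can be seen by fluorescence. The automated feature table does not annotate the opsin itself, but the unannotated gap between the promoter and EYFP matches its expected position. A WPRE downstream of EYFP enhances transcript stability and expression. According to the record, RapACR has a current half-decay time of about 3 to 10 ms, depending on voltage and light intensity. The construct is therefore intended for time-resolved optogenetic inhibition of neuronal spiking.
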