Features (pLannotate 1.2.2; 31 found; start..end, strand, type, name):
     79..1290    +  promoter       UbC promoter: human ubiquitin C promoter
   1301..1324    -  misc_feature   MCS (fragment): pUC18/19 multiple cloning site
   2255..2971    +  CDS            EYFP: enhanced YFP mammalian codon-optimized
   2972..2996    +  misc_feature   MCS (fragment): pBluescript multiple cloning site
   2996..3584    +  misc_feature   WPRE: woodchuck hepatitis virus posttranscriptional regulatory element
   3521..4102    +  CDS            nef (fragment): NEF_HV1H2 - Experimental evidence at protein level: Swiss-Prot protein existence level 1. Extracellular Nef protein targets CD4(+) T-lymphocytes for apoptosis by interacting with CXCR4 surface receptors. From Human immunodeficiency virus type 1 group M subtype B (isolate HXB2) (HIV-1).
   4109..4289    +  LTR            5' LTR (truncated): truncated 5' long terminal repeat (LTR) from HIV-1
   4321..4545    +  polyA_signal   bGH poly(A) signal: bovine growth hormone polyadenylation signal
   4549..4570    +  promoter       SV40 promoter (fragment): SV40 enhancer and early promoter
   4591..5019    +  rep_origin     f1 ori (sequence partly withheld): f1 bacteriophage origin of replication; arrow indicates direction of (+) strand synthesis
   5033..5362    +  promoter       SV40 promoter: SV40 enhancer and early promoter
   5410..5457    +  promoter       EM7 promoter: synthetic bacterial promoter&nbsp
   5476..5850    +  CDS            BleoR: antibiotic-binding protein; Sh ble from Streptoalloteichus hindustanus; confers resistance to bleomycin, phleomycin, and Zeocin™
   5860..5985    +  CDS            ble (fragment): BLE_KLEPN - Experimental evidence at protein level: Swiss-Prot protein existence level 1. Binding protein with a strong affinity to the bleomycin family of antibiotics. Binds to CL990; an antimitotic-antibiotic compound. From Klebsiella pneumoniae.
   5980..6101    +  polyA_signal   SV40 poly(A) signal: SV40 polyadenylation signal
   6172..6194    -  protein_bind   lac operator (fragment): The lac repressor binds to the lac operator to inhibit transcription in E. coli. This inhibition can be relieved by adding lactose or isopropyl-β-D-thiogalactopyranoside (IPTG). lac repressor encoded by lacI
   6198..6228    -  promoter       lac promoter: promoter for the E. coli lac operon
   6243..6264    -  protein_bind   CAP binding site: CAP binding activates transcription in the presence of cAMP. E. coli catabolite activator protein
   6277..6369    -  CDS            lacI (fragment): lac repressor; lacI; The lac repressor binds to the lac operator to inhibit transcription in E. coli. This inhibition can be relieved by adding lactose or isopropyl-β-D-thiogalactopyranoside (IPTG).
   6552..7140    -  rep_origin     ori: high-copy-number ColE1/pMB1/pBR322/pUC origin of replication
   7311..8171    -  CDS            AmpR: β-lactamase; bla; confers resistance to ampicillin, carbenicillin, and related antibiotics
   8172..8276    -  promoter       AmpR promoter: bla
   8335..8387    -  misc_feature   bom (fragment): basis of mobility region from pBR322
   8542..8921    +  enhancer       CMV enhancer: human cytomegalovirus immediate early enhancer
   8922..9121    +  promoter       CMV promoter: human cytomegalovirus (CMV) immediate early promoter
   9139..9319    +  LTR            5' LTR (truncated): truncated 5' long terminal repeat (LTR) from HIV-1
   9366..9491    +  misc_feature   HIV-1 Ψ: packaging signal of human immunodeficiency virus type 1
   9475..9838    +  CDS            HIV-1 gag (fragment): gag protein from human immunodeficiency virus 1; gag
   9984..10217   +  misc_feature   RRE: The Rev response element (RRE) of HIV-1 allows for Rev-dependent mRNA export from the nucleus to the cytoplasm.
  10594..10694   +  CDS            Rev (fragment): human immunodeficiency virus 1 (HIV-1) Rev protein; rev; enhances nuclear export of unspliced and incompletely spliced viral mRNAs
  10744..10861   +  misc_feature   cPPT/CTS: central polypurine tract and central termination sequence of HIV-1
>Addgene plasmid #111075 | pFUGW-RapACR-EYFP | addgene full sequence | sequence record 211911 | Addgene NGS Result
GGGACAGCAGAGATCCAGTTTGGTTAATCGCATGCTAGCTAGTTCGAACCTTAATTAACCCGTGTCGGCT
CCAGATCTGGCCTCCGCGCCGGGTTTTGGCGCCTCCCGCGGGCGCCCCCCTCCTCACGGCGAGCGCTGCC
ACGTCAGACGAAGGGCGCAGCGAGCGTCCTGATCCTTCCGCCCGGACGCTCAGGACAGCGGCCCGCTGCT
CATAAGACTCGGCCTTAGAACCCCAGTATCAGCAGAAGGACATTTTAGGACGGGACTTGGGTGACTCTAG
GGCACTGGTTTTCTTTCCAGAGAGCGGAACAGGCGAGGAAAAGTAGTCCCTTCTCGGCGATTCTGCGGAG
GGATCTCCGTGGGGCGGTGAACGCCGATGATTATATAAGGACGCGCCGGGTGTGGCACAGCTAGTTCCGT
CGCAGCCGGGATTTGGGTCGCGGTTCTTGTTTGTGGATCGCTGTGATCGTCACTTGGTGAGTAGCGGGCT
GCTGGGCTGGCCGGGGCTTTCGTGGCCGCCGGGCCGCTCGGTGGGACGGAAGCGTGTGGAGAGACCGCCA
AGGGCTGTAGTCTGGGTCCGCGAGCAAGGTTGCCCTGAACTGGGGGTTGGGGGGAGCGCAGCAAAATGGC
GGCTGTTCCCGAGTCTTGAATGGAAGACGCTTGTGAGGCGGGCTGTGAGGTCGTTGAAACAAGGTGGGGG
GCATGGTGGGCGGCAAGAACCCAAGGTCTTGAGGCCTTCGCTAATGCGGGAAAGCTCTTATTCGGGTGAG
ATGGGCTGGGGCACCATCTGGGGACCCTGACGTGAAGTTTGTCACTGACTGGAGAACTCGGTTTGTCGTC
TGTTGCGGGGGCGGCAGTTATGGCGGTGCCGTTGGGCAGTGCACCCGTACCTTTGGGAGCGCGCGCCCTC
GTCGTGTCGTGACGTCACCCGTTCTGTTGGCTTATAATGCAGGGTGGGGCCACCTGCCGGTAGGTGTGCG
GTAGGCTTTTCTCCGTCGCAGGACGCAGGGTTCGGGCCTAGGGTAGGCTCTCCTGAATCGACAGGCGCCG
GACCTCTGGTGAGGGGAGGGATAAGTGAGGCGTCAGTTTCTTTGGTCGGTTTTATGTACCTATCTTCTTA
AGTAGCTGAAGCTCCGGTTTTGAACTATGCGCTCGGGGTTGGCGAGTGTGTTTTGTGAAGTTTTTTAGGC
ACCTTTTGAAATGTAATCATTTGGGTCAATATGTAATTTTCAGTGTTAGACTAGTAAATTGTCCGCTAAA
TTCTGGCCGTTTTTGGCTTTTTTGTTAGACGAAGCTTGGGCTGCAGGTCGACTCTAGAGGATCCATGGAC
TACACCAGCCTGGACGATTTTCCACTGGAGACACTGTACTTCCGGAACGGCACAGAGGTGGACCCCTATG
ATCACAGATGCAAGCTGGGCATCCCTGGAGGCTCCCAGGGCATCCACACATTTCAGCTGGTGTGGGCACT
GCTGTGCGCAGCACAGGCCCTGTTTCTGTTCTCCAAGTGGCCAAAAGTGGGCTGGGAGGCCATGTACATG
CCCTGCTGTGAGGCCCTGTCTTATGGCCTGCTGAGCTCCGGCTACGGCTATATGAAGCTGCACGGCGAGT
TCCACTACCTGCCTTGGATCAGGTACGCCGCCTGGCTGGTGACCACACCAGTGCTGCTGAACCAGGTGCA
GGGCATGATCGACATCAAGATCGGCTCTCTGAGGCTGGCACCAATCCAGAGCCTGGCAAACCTGATCATG
ATCATCATGGGCGTGAGCGCCCACCTGCAGGAGAATCACGCCTGGAAGTGGCTGTTCTTTTTCGTGGGCT
GCGTGATGTGCGCCGTGATCTACTATATCGCCTGGCTGCAGTTTGCCAAAGTGAATGAGCTGTACGCCGC
CACCAAGACAGAGATCGGCGATAAGGTGTGCTTTCAGCTGAAGCTGATCATGTTTTGTTTCTATGTGGGC
TGGTCCATGTTCTCTGTGATCTGGCTGCTGTCTAGCGAGGGCCTGTGCCTGATCGAGGAGCACATCAGCG
CCGCCGCCCACATCCCAGGCGACATCCTGAGCAAGAACTCCTTTGGCCTGCTGATGTGGTATACCAGGTG
GATCACACTGGGAGGAGCATGGGATATCAATAAGTTCCTGGAGAAGCAGGCCAAGGAGAAGGCAGAGGCC
GTGCTGACCCCTGCCGAGAAGAGGAAGGCCATCATGAAGCAGGCCGAGGCCTGCTTCTCCATGGCCGATG
CCTGTGCGGCCGCCGTGAGCAAGGGCGAGGAGCTGTTCACCGGGGTGGTGCCCATCCTGGTCGAGCTGGA
CGGCGACGTAAACGGCCACAAGTTCAGCGTGTCCGGCGAGGGCGAGGGCGATGCCACCTACGGCAAGCTG
ACCCTGAAGTTCATCTGCACCACCGGCAAGCTGCCCGTGCCCTGGCCCACCCTCGTGACCACCTTCGGCT
ACGGCCTGCAGTGCTTCGCCCGCTACCCCGACCACATGAAGCAGCACGACTTCTTCAAGTCCGCCATGCC
CGAAGGCTACGTCCAGGAGCGCACCATCTTCTTCAAGGACGACGGCAACTACAAGACCCGCGCCGAGGTG
AAGTTCGAGGGCGACACCCTGGTGAACCGCATCGAGCTGAAGGGCATCGACTTCAAGGAGGACGGCAACA
TCCTGGGGCACAAGCTGGAGTACAACTACAACAGCCACAACGTCTATATCATGGCCGACAAGCAGAAGAA
CGGCATCAAGGTGAACTTCAAGATCCGCCACAACATCGAGGACGGCAGCGTGCAGCTCGCCGACCACTAC
CAGCAGAACACCCCCATCGGCGACGGCCCCGTGCTGCTGCCCGACAACCACTACCTGAGCTACCAGTCCG
CCCTGAGCAAAGACCCCAACGAGAAGCGCGATCACATGGTCCTGCTGGAGTTCGTGACCGCCGCCGGGAT
CACTCTCGGCATGGACGAGCTGTACAAGTAAGAATTCGATATCAAGCTTATCGATAATCAACCTCTGGAT
TACAAAATTTGTGAAAGATTGACTGGTATTCTTAACTATGTTGCTCCTTTTACGCTATGTGGATACGCTG
CTTTAATGCCTTTGTATCATGCTATTGCTTCCCGTATGGCTTTCATTTTCTCCTCCTTGTATAAATCCTG
GTTGCTGTCTCTTTATGAGGAGTTGTGGCCCGTTGTCAGGCAACGTGGCGTGGTGTGCACTGTGTTTGCT
GACGCAACCCCCACTGGTTGGGGCATTGCCACCACCTGTCAGCTCCTTTCCGGGACTTTCGCTTTCCCCC
TCCCTATTGCCACGGCGGAACTCATCGCCGCCTGCCTTGCCCGCTGCTGGACAGGGGCTCGGCTGTTGGG
CACTGACAATTCCGTGGTGTTGTCGGGGAAATCATCGTCCTTTCCTTGGCTGCTCGCCTGTGTTGCCACC
TGGATTCTGCGCGGGACGTCCTTCTGCTACGTCCCTTCGGCCCTCAATCCAGCGGACCTTCCTTCCCGCG
GCCTGCTGCCGGCTCTGCGGCCTCTTCCGCGTCTTCGCCTTCGCCCTCAGACGAGTCGGATCTCCCTTTG
GGCCGCCTCCCCGCATCGATACCGTCGACCTCGAGACCTAGAAAAACATGGAGCAATCACAAGTAGCAAT
ACAGCAGCTACCAATGCTGATTGTGCCTGGCTAGAAGCACAAGAGGAGGAGGAGGTGGGTTTTCCAGTCA
CACCTCAGGTACCTTTAAGACCAATGACTTACAAGGCAGCTGTAGATCTTAGCCACTTTTTAAAAGAAAA
GGGGGGACTGGAAGGGCTAATTCACTCCCAACGAAGACAAGATATCCTTGATCTGTGGATCTACCACACA
CAAGGCTACTTCCCTGATTGGCAGAACTACACACCAGGGCCAGGGATCAGATATCCACTGACCTTTGGAT
GGTGCTACAAGCTAGTACCAGTTGAGCAAGAGAAGGTAGAAGAAGCCAATGAAGGAGAGAACACCCGCTT
GTTACACCCTGTGAGCCTGCATGGGATGGATGACCCGGAGAGAGAAGTATTAGAGTGGAGGTTTGACAGC
CGCCTAGCATTTCATCACATGGCCCGAGAGCTGCATCCGGACTGTACTGGGTCTCTCTGGTTAGACCAGA
TCTGAGCCTGGGAGCTCTCTGGCTAACTAGGGAACCCACTGCTTAAGCCTCAATAAAGCTTGCCTTGAGT
GCTTCAAGTAGTGTGTGCCCGTCTGTTGTGTGACTCTGGTAACTAGAGATCCCTCAGACCCTTTTAGTCA
GTGTGGAAAATCTCTAGCAGGGCCCGTTTAAACCCGCTGATCAGCCTCGACTGTGCCTTCTAGTTGCCAG
CCATCTGTTGTTTGCCCCTCCCCCGTGCCTTCCTTGACCCTGGAAGGTGCCACTCCCACTGTCCTTTCCT
AATAAAATGAGGAAATTGCATCGCATTGTCTGAGTAGGTGTCATTCTATTCTGGGGGGTGGGGTGGGGCA
GGACAGCAAGGGGGAGGATTGGGAAGACAATAGCAGGCATGCTGGGGATGCGGTGGGCTCTATGGCTTCT
GAGGCGGAAAGAACCAGCTGGGGCTCTAGGGGGTATCCCC
[124 nt withheld, positions 4591-4714]
C
[91 nt withheld, positions 4716-4806]
A
[49 nt withheld, positions 4808-4856]
CCTTTGACGTTGGAGTCCACGTTCTTT
[37 nt withheld, positions 4884-4920]
ACCCTATCTCGGTCTATTCTTTTGATTTATAAGGGATTTTGCCGATTTCGGCCTATTGGTTAAAAAATGA
GCTGATTTAACAAAAATTTAACGCGAATTAATTCTGTGGAATGTGTGTCAGTTAGGGTGTGGAAAGTCCC
CAGGCTCCCCAGCAGGCAGAAGTATGCAAAGCATGCATCTCAATTAGTCAGCAACCAGGTGTGGAAAGTC
CCCAGGCTCCCCAGCAGGCAGAAGTATGCAAAGCATGCATCTCAATTAGTCAGCAACCATAGTCCCGCCC
CTAACTCCGCCCATCCCGCCCCTAACTCCGCCCAGTTCCGCCCATTCTCCGCCCCATGGCTGACTAATTT
TTTTTATTTATGCAGAGGCCGAGGCCGCCTCTGCCTCTGAGCTATTCCAGAAGTAGTGAGGAGGCTTTTT
TGGAGGCCTAGGCTTTTGCAAAAAGCTCCCGGGAGCTTGTATATCCATTTTCGGATCTGATCAGCACGTG
TTGACAATTAATCATCGGCATAGTATATCGGCATAGTATAATACGACAAGGTGAGGAACTAAACCATGGC
CAAGTTGACCAGTGCCGTTCCGGTGCTCACCGCGCGCGACGTCGCCGGAGCGGTCGAGTTCTGGACCGAC
CGGCTCGGGTTCTCCCGGGACTTCGTGGAGGACGACTTCGCCGGTGTGGTCCGGGACGACGTGACCCTGT
TCATCAGCGCGGTCCAGGACCAGGTGGTGCCGGACAACACCCTGGCCTGGGTGTGGGTGCGCGGCCTGGA
CGAGCTGTACGCCGAGTGGTCGGAGGTCGTGTCCACGAACTTCCGGGACGCCTCCGGGCCGGCCATGACC
GAGATCGGCGAGCAGCCGTGGGGGCGGGAGTTCGCCCTGCGCGACCCGGCCGGCAACTGCGTGCACTTCG
TGGCCGAGGAGCAGGACTGACACGTGCTACGAGATTTCGATTCCACCGCCGCCTTCTATGAAAGGTTGGG
CTTCGGAATCGTTTTCCGGGACGCCGGCTGGATGATCCTCCAGCGCGGGGATCTCATGCTGGAGTTCTTC
GCCCACCCCAACTTGTTTATTGCAGCTTATAATGGTTACAAATAAAGCAATAGCATCACAAATTTCACAA
ATAAAGCATTTTTTTCACTGCATTCTAGTTGTGGTTTGTCCAAACTCATCAATGTATCTTATCATGTCTG
TATACCGTCGACCTCTAGCTAGAGCTTGGCGTAATCATGGTCATAGCTGTTTCCTGTGTGAAATTGTTAT
CCGCTCACAATTCCACACAACATACGAGCCGGAAGCATAAAGTGTAAAGCCTGGGGTGCCTAATGAGTGA
GCTAACTCACATTAATTGCGTTGCGCTCACTGCCCGCTTTCCAGTCGGGAAACCTGTCGTGCCAGCTGCA
TTAATGAATCGGCCAACGCGCGGGGAGAGGCGGTTTGCGTATTGGGCGCTCTTCCGCTTCCTCGCTCACT
GACTCGCTGCGCTCGGTCGTTCGGCTGCGGCGAGCGGTATCAGCTCACTCAAAGGCGGTAATACGGTTAT
CCACAGAATCAGGGGATAACGCAGGAAAGAACATGTGAGCAAAAGGCCAGCAAAAGGCCAGGAACCGTAA
AAAGGCCGCGTTGCTGGCGTTTTTCCATAGGCTCCGCCCCCCTGACGAGCATCACAAAAATCGACGCTCA
AGTCAGAGGTGGCGAAACCCGACAGGACTATAAAGATACCAGGCGTTTCCCCCTGGAAGCTCCCTCGTGC
GCTCTCCTGTTCCGACCCTGCCGCTTACCGGATACCTGTCCGCCTTTCTCCCTTCGGGAAGCGTGGCGCT
TTCTCATAGCTCACGCTGTAGGTATCTCAGTTCGGTGTAGGTCGTTCGCTCCAAGCTGGGCTGTGTGCAC
GAACCCCCCGTTCAGCCCGACCGCTGCGCCTTATCCGGTAACTATCGTCTTGAGTCCAACCCGGTAAGAC
ACGACTTATCGCCACTGGCAGCAGCCACTGGTAACAGGATTAGCAGAGCGAGGTATGTAGGCGGTGCTAC
AGAGTTCTTGAAGTGGTGGCCTAACTACGGCTACACTAGAAGAACAGTATTTGGTATCTGCGCTCTGCTG
AAGCCAGTTACCTTCGGAAAAAGAGTTGGTAGCTCTTGATCCGGCAAACAAACCACCGCTGGTAGCGGTG
GTTTTTTTGTTTGCAAGCAGCAGATTACGCGCAGAAAAAAAGGATCTCAAGAAGATCCTTTGATCTTTTC
TACGGGGTCTGACGCTCAGTGGAACGAAAACTCACGTTAAGGGATTTTGGTCATGAGATTATCAAAAAGG
ATCTTCACCTAGATCCTTTTAAATTAAAAATGAAGTTTTAAATCAATCTAAAGTATATATGAGTAAACTT
GGTCTGACAGTTACCAATGCTTAATCAGTGAGGCACCTATCTCAGCGATCTGTCTATTTCGTTCATCCAT
AGTTGCCTGACTCCCCGTCGTGTAGATAACTACGATACGGGAGGGCTTACCATCTGGCCCCAGTGCTGCA
ATGATACCGCGAGACCCACGCTCACCGGCTCCAGATTTATCAGCAATAAACCAGCCAGCCGGAAGGGCCG
AGCGCAGAAGTGGTCCTGCAACTTTATCCGCCTCCATCCAGTCTATTAATTGTTGCCGGGAAGCTAGAGT
AAGTAGTTCGCCAGTTAATAGTTTGCGCAACGTTGTTGCCATTGCTACAGGCATCGTGGTGTCACGCTCG
TCGTTTGGTATGGCTTCATTCAGCTCCGGTTCCCAACGATCAAGGCGAGTTACATGATCCCCCATGTTGT
GCAAAAAAGCGGTTAGCTCCTTCGGTCCTCCGATCGTTGTCAGAAGTAAGTTGGCCGCAGTGTTATCACT
CATGGTTATGGCAGCACTGCATAATTCTCTTACTGTCATGCCATCCGTAAGATGCTTTTCTGTGACTGGT
GAGTACTCAACCAAGTCATTCTGAGAATAGTGTATGCGGCGACCGAGTTGCTCTTGCCCGGCGTCAATAC
GGGATAATACCGCGCCACATAGCAGAACTTTAAAAGTGCTCATCATTGGAAAACGTTCTTCGGGGCGAAA
ACTCTCAAGGATCTTACCGCTGTTGAGATCCAGTTCGATGTAACCCACTCGTGCACCCAACTGATCTTCA
GCATCTTTTACTTTCACCAGCGTTTCTGGGTGAGCAAAAACAGGAAGGCAAAATGCCGCAAAAAAGGGAA
TAAGGGCGACACGGAAATGTTGAATACTCATACTCTTCCTTTTTCAATATTATTGAAGCATTTATCAGGG
TTATTGTCTCATGAGCGGATACATATTTGAATGTATTTAGAAAAATAAACAAATAGGGGTTCCGCGCACA
TTTCCCCGAAAAGTGCCACCTGACGTCGACGGATCGGGAGATCTCCCGATCCCCTATGGTGCACTCTCAG
TACAATCTGCTCTGATGCCGCATAGTTAAGCCAGTATCTGCTCCCTGCTTGTGTGTTGGAGGTCGCTGAG
TAGTGCGCGAGCAAAATTTAAGCTACAACAAGGCAAGGCTTGACCGACAATTGCATGAAGAATCTGCTTA
GGGTTAGGCGTTTTGCGCTGCTTCGCGATGTACGGGCCAGATATACGCGTTGACATTGATTATTGACTAG
TTATTAATAGTAATCAATTACGGGGTCATTAGTTCATAGCCCATATATGGAGTTCCGCGTTACATAACTT
ACGGTAAATGGCCCGCCTGGCTGACCGCCCAACGACCCCCGCCCATTGACGTCAATAATGACGTATGTTC
CCATAGTAACGCCAATAGGGACTTTCCATTGACGTCAATGGGTGGAGTATTTACGGTAAACTGCCCACTT
GGCAGTACATCAAGTGTATCATATGCCAAGTACGCCCCCTATTGACGTCAATGACGGTAAATGGCCCGCC
TGGCATTATGCCCAGTACATGACCTTATGGGACTTTCCTACTTGGCAGTACATCTACGTATTAGTCATCG
CTATTACCATGGTGATGCGGTTTTGGCAGTACATCAATGGGCGTGGATAGCGGTTTGACTCACGGGGATT
TCCAAGTCTCCACCCCATTGACGTCAATGGGAGTTTGTTTTGGCACCAAAATCAACGGGACTTTCCAAAA
TGTCGTAACAACTCCGCCCCATTGACGCAAATGGGCGGTAGGCGTGTACGGTGGGAGGTCTATATAAGCA
GCGCGTTTTGCCTGTACTGGGTCTCTCTGGTTAGACCAGATCTGAGCCTGGGAGCTCTCTGGCTAACTAG
GGAACCCACTGCTTAAGCCTCAATAAAGCTTGCCTTGAGTGCTTCAAGTAGTGTGTGCCCGTCTGTTGTG
TGACTCTGGTAACTAGAGATCCCTCAGACCCTTTTAGTCAGTGTGGAAAATCTCTAGCAGTGGCGCCCGA
ACAGGGACTTGAAAGCGAAAGGGAAACCAGAGGAGCTCTCTCGACGCAGGACTCGGCTTGCTGAAGCGCG
CACGGCAAGAGGCGAGGGGCGGCGACTGGTGAGTACGCCAAAAATTTTGACTAGCGGAGGCTAGAAGGAG
AGAGATGGGTGCGAGAGCGTCAGTATTAAGCGGGGGAGAATTAGATCGCGATGGGAAAAAATTCGGTTAA
GGCCAGGGGGAAAGAAAAAATATAAATTAAAACATATAGTATGGGCAAGCAGGGAGCTAGAACGATTCGC
AGTTAATCCTGGCCTGTTAGAAACATCAGAAGGCTGTAGACAAATACTGGGACAGCTACAACCATCCCTT
CAGACAGGATCAGAAGAACTTAGATCATTATATAATACAGTAGCAACCCTCTATTGTGTGCATCAAAGGA
TAGAGATAAAAGACACCAAGGAAGCTTTAGACAAGATAGAGGAAGAGCAAAACAAAAGTAAGACCACCGC
ACAGCAAGCGGCCGCTGATCTTCAGACCTGGAGGAGGAGATATGAGGGACAATTGGAGAAGTGAATTATA
TAAATATAAAGTAGTAAAAATTGAACCATTAGGAGTAGCACCCACCAAGGCAAAGAGAAGAGTGGTGCAG
AGAGAAAAAAGAGCAGTGGGAATAGGAGCTTTGTTCCTTGGGTTCTTGGGAGCAGCAGGAAGCACTATGG
GCGCAGCGTCAATGACGCTGACGGTACAGGCCAGACAATTATTGTCTGGTATAGTGCAGCAGCAGAACAA
TTTGCTGAGGGCTATTGAGGCGCAACAGCATCTGTTGCAACTCACAGTCTGGGGCATCAAGCAGCTCCAG
GCAAGAATCCTGGCTGTGGAAAGATACCTAAAGGATCAACAGCTCCTGGGGATTTGGGGTTGCTCTGGAA
AACTCATTTGCACCACTGCTGTGCCTTGGAATGCTAGTTGGAGTAATAAATCTCTGGAACAGATTTGGAA
TCACACGACCTGGATGGAGTGGGACAGAGAAATTAACAATTACACAAGCTTAATACACTCCTTAATTGAA
GAATCGCAAAACCAGCAAGAAAAGAATGAACAAGAATTATTGGAATTAGATAAATGGGCAAGTTTGTGGA
ATTGGTTTAACATAACAAATTGGCTGTGGTATATAAAATTATTCATAATGATAGTAGGAGGCTTGGTAGG
TTTAAGAATAGTTTTTGCTGTACTTTCTATAGTGAATAGAGTTAGGCAGGGATATTCACCATTATCGTTT
CAGACCCACCTCCCAACCCCGAGGGGACCCGACAGGCCCGAAGGAATAGAAGAAGAAGGTGGAGAGAGAG
ACAGAGACAGATCCATTCGATTAGTGAACGGATCGGCACTGCGTGCGCCAATTCTGCAGACAAATGGCAG
TATTCATCCACAATTTTAAAAGAAAAGGGGGGATTGGGGGGTACAGTGCAGGGGAAAGAATAGTAGACAT
AATAGCAACAGACATACAAACTAAAGAATTACAAAAACAAATTACAAAAATTCAAAATTTTCGGGTTTAT
TACA
