>Addgene plasmid #111075 | pFUGW-RapACR-EYFP | depositor partial sequence | sequence record 208884 | ACR coding sequence
ATGGACTACACCAGCCTGGACGATTTTCCACTGGAGACACTGTACTTCCGGAACGGCACAGAGGTGGACC
CCTATGATCACAGATGCAAGCTGGGCATCCCTGGAGGCTCCCAGGGCATCCACACATTTCAGCTGGTGTG
GGCACTGCTGTGCGCAGCACAGGCCCTGTTTCTGTTCTCCAAGTGGCCAAAAGTGGGCTGGGAGGCCATG
TACATGCCCTGCTGTGAGGCCCTGTCTTATGGCCTGCTGAGCTCCGGCTACGGCTATATGAAGCTGCACG
GCGAGTTCCACTACCTGCCTTGGATCAGGTACGCCGCCTGGCTGGTGACCACACCAGTGCTGCTGAACCA
GGTGCAGGGCATGATCGACATCAAGATCGGCTCTCTGAGGCTGGCACCAATCCAGAGCCTGGCAAACCTG
ATCATGATCATCATGGGCGTGAGCGCCCACCTGCAGGAGAATCACGCCTGGAAGTGGCTGTTCTTTTTCG
TGGGCTGCGTGATGTGCGCCGTGATCTACTATATCGCCTGGCTGCAGTTTGCCAAAGTGAATGAGCTGTA
CGCCGCCACCAAGACAGAGATCGGCGATAAGGTGTGCTTTCAGCTGAAGCTGATCATGTTTTGTTTCTAT
GTGGGCTGGTCCATGTTCTCTGTGATCTGGCTGCTGTCTAGCGAGGGCCTGTGCCTGATCGAGGAGCACA
TCAGCGCCGCCGCCCACATCCCAGGCGACATCCTGAGCAAGAACTCCTTTGGCCTGCTGATGTGGTATAC
CAGGTGGATCACACTGGGAGGAGCATGGGATATCAATAAGTTCCTGGAGAAGCAGGCCAAGGAGAAGGCA
GAGGCCGTGCTGACCCCTGCCGAGAAGAGGAAGGCCATCATGAAGCAGGCCGAGGCCTGCTTCTCCATGG
CCGATGCCTGT
